Addgene plasmid #151960: pGBW-m4134906
Purpose: Mammalian expression plasmid for Human coronavirus OC43 nucleocapsid
Depositing lab: Ginkgo Bioworks & Benjie Chen. Depositing organization: Ginkgo Bioworks.
Backbone
  Vector backbone: pTwist_CMV_Puro_6
  Backbone size w/o insert (bp): 6080
  Vector type: Mammalian Expression
  Selectable markers: Puromycin
Growth in bacteria
  Bacterial resistance: Ampicillin, 100 μg/mL
  Growth temperature: 37°C
  Growth strain: DH5alpha
  Copy number: High Copy
Gene/Insert
  Gene/Insert name: Human coronavirus OC43 nucleocapsid protein
  Species: Human coronavirus OC43
  Insert size (bp): 1340
  Mutation: wt
  Entrez Gene: EYW02_gp8 (a.k.a. EYW02_gp8)
  Promoter: CMV
  Cloning method: Unknown
Resource information
  A portion of this plasmid was derived from a plasmid made by: GinkgoBioworks
Depositor comments: NCBI reference sequence: P33469
How to cite: pGBW-m4134906 was a gift from Ginkgo Bioworks & Benjie Chen (Addgene plasmid # 151960 ; http://n2t.net/addgene:151960 ; RRID:Addgene_151960)
