[The description below was written by a language model from this plasmid's Addgene catalogue record and pLannotate feature annotations shown in this document.]
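Description:
pGBW-m4134906 is a mammalian expression plasmid built on the pTwist_CMV_Puro_6 backbone that carries the wild-type nucleocapsid (N) protein coding sequence of Human coronavirus OC43. It is propagated in E. coli as a high-copy plasmid through a ColE1/pUC-type origin of replication and is selected with ampicillin via a full-length β-lactamase (AmpR) gene. The sequenced record is about 7.4 kb, consistent with the stated backbone and an insert of roughly 1.3 kb.

The N open reading frame lies directly downstream of the human cytomegalovirus immediate-early enhancer and promoter elements, which wrap across the origin of the circular map. The annotation detects the enhancer plus short or truncated CMV promoter matches, while the catalogue simply lists the promoter as CMV. An SV40 polyadenylation signal follows the coding sequence. No epitope tag or reporter is annotated or recorded. A separate cassette places puromycin N-acetyltransferase under the human ubiquitin C promoter with a synthetic poly(A) signal, allowing puromycin selection of transfected or stably expressing mammalian cells. The backbone also contains 5' and 3' β-globin insulator elements, bacterial rrnG and T7 terminators, and additional synthetic poly(A) signals. These flank the expression units and presumably limit transcriptional read-through and interference between them.

The encoded protein packages the positive-strand viral RNA genome into a helical ribonucleocapsid, participates in virion assembly through interaction with the M protein, and enhances subgenomic RNA transcription and viral replication. The plasmid is intended for expressing this N protein in mammalian cells; the record does not state any more specific application, and the cloning method is listed as unknown.
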