Features (pLannotate 1.2.2; 19 found; start..end, strand, type, name):
      5..1348    +  CDS            N: NCAP_CVHOC - Experimental evidence at protein level: Swiss-Prot protein existence level 1. Packages the positive strand viral genome RNA into a helical ribonucleocapsid (RNP) and plays a fundamental role during virion assembly through its interactions with the viral genome and membrane protein M. Plays an important role in enhancing the efficiency of subgenomic viral RNA transcription as well as viral replication. From Human coronavirus OC43 (HCoV-OC43).
   1401..1522    -  polyA_signal   SV40 poly(A) signal: SV40 polyadenylation signal
   1545..1614    -  CDS            large T antigen (fragment): large T antigen from SV40 (simian virus 40)
   1637..1683    +  terminator     T7 terminator: transcription terminator for bacteriophage T7 RNA polymerase
   1713..1849    +  terminator     rrnG terminator: transcription terminator from the E. coli ribosomal RNA rrnG operon (Albrechtsen et al., 1991)
   1894..1965    +  misc_feature   3' β-globin insulator: insulator downstream of the human β-globin locus (Farrell et al., 2002)
   2191..2779    -  rep_origin     ori: high-copy-number ColE1/pMB1/pBR322/pUC origin of replication
   2951..3015    -  CDS            bla(M) (fragment): β-lactamase lacking the signal sequence; bla(M); allows cytosolic expression of β-lactamase
   3279..4488    +  promoter       UbC promoter: human ubiquitin C promoter
   4492..5089    +  CDS            PuroR (fragment): puromycin N-acetyltransferase; pac from Streptomyces; confers resistance to puromycin
   5118..5166    +  polyA_signal   poly(A) signal: synthetic polyadenylation signal
   5432..6292    +  CDS            AmpR: β-lactamase; bla; confers resistance to ampicillin, carbenicillin, and related antibiotics
   6305..6441    +  terminator     rrnG terminator: transcription terminator from the E. coli ribosomal RNA rrnG operon (Albrechtsen et al., 1991)
   6593..6664    +  misc_feature   5' β-globin insulator: insulator upstream of the human β-globin locus (Farrell et al., 2002)
   6669..6715    -  terminator     T7 terminator: transcription terminator for bacteriophage T7 RNA polymerase
   6733..6781    -  polyA_signal   poly(A) signal: synthetic polyadenylation signal
   6862..7165    +  enhancer       CMV enhancer: human cytomegalovirus immediate early enhancer
   7238..7255    -  promoter       CMV promoter (fragment): human cytomegalovirus (CMV) immediate early promoter
   7318..7369    +  promoter       CMVd2 promoter: truncated human cytomegalovirus (CMV) immediate early promoter that yields moderately reduced expression relative to the full-length promoter
>Addgene plasmid #151960 | pGBW-m4134906 | addgene full sequence | sequence record 306272 | Addgene NGS Result
CACCATGTCCTTCACCCCGGGTAAGCAATCAAGTTCGAGGGCGAGCTCTGGCAACCGATCAGGAAATGGG
ATACTGAAATGGGCTGATCAGAGCGACCAGGTCCGCAACGTGCAGACGAGAGGCCGGAGAGCCCAACCCA
AGCAGACTGCAACATCCCAGCAGCCAAGCGGAGGGAATGTAGTTCCTTATTACAGTTGGTTTTCTGGCAT
TACCCAGTTTCAAAAAGGGAAGGAATTTGAGTTCGTGGAGGGTCAGGGACCCCCTATCGCCCCAGGCGTG
CCTGCTACAGAAGCAAAAGGGTACTGGTATCGGCATAACCGAGGAAGTTTCAAGACTGCCGACGGCAATC
AGAGGCAATTACTCCCCCGTTGGTATTTCTACTATCTGGGGACAGGTCCCCACGCAAAAGATCAATACGG
AACCGACATCGATGGCGTGTATTGGGTCGCCTCCAACCAGGCTGACGTTAATACTCCAGCTGATATTGTA
GACCGCGATCCGTCTAGCGATGAGGCCATCCCTACCCGTTTCCCACCCGGGACGGTGCTACCACAGGGTT
ACTACATCGAGGGCAGCGGCAGATCAGCGCCAAACTCCCGCTCGACCTCTCGGACATCGTCTAGGGCTAG
CAGTGCCGGTTCCAGAAGTCGCGCAAATTCTGGAAACAGGACGCCTACTAGCGGCGTCACTCCAGACATG
GCCGACCAGATTGCCTCATTGGTTCTGGCAAAGCTTGGCAAGGACGCTACAAAGCCCCAGCAGGTGACCA
AACACACGGCCAAGGAAGTTCGGCAAAAAATCCTTAATAAACCCCGGCAAAAAAGATCCCCTAATAAGCA
GTGTACAGTGCAGCAGTGCTTTGGAAAGAGGGGACCTAACCAGAACTTCGGGGGAGGCGAGATGTTAAAG
CTGGGGACCTCAGACCCGCAGTTTCCCATACTCGCTGAACTAGCACCGACCGCCGGTGCATTTTTTTTCG
GTTCTCGGCTGGAGCTTGCGAAGGTCCAAAACTTGAGCGGGAACCCAGATGAGCCTCAGAAAGATGTGTA
TGAACTGCGATATAATGGCGCCATTCGCTTTGATTCTACCCTGAGTGGCTTCGAAACTATCATGAAGGTG
CTCAACGAAAATTTGAACGCGTACCAGCAGCAAGATGGAATGATGAATATGTCCCCGAAGCCACAGAGGC
AACGGGGGCATAAAAATGGGCAGGGTGAGAATGATAATATCAGTGTTGCCGTCCCCAAAAGCCGGGTACA
GCAGAACAAAAGTCGCGAGTTGACAGCTGAGGACATTTCCCTTCTCAAAAAAATGGATGAACCGTATACC
GAGGACACTTCGGAGATCTAAGCTAGCTTGACTGACTGAGATACAGCGTACCTTCAGCTCACAGACATGA
TAAGATACATTGATGAGTTTGGACAAACCACAACTAGAATGCAGTGAAAAAAATGCTTTATTTGTGAAAT
TTGTGATGCTATTGCTTTATTTGTAACCATTATAAGCTGCAATAAACAAGTTAACAACAACAATTGCATT
CATTTTATGTTTCAGGTTCAGGGGGAGGTGTGGGAGGTTTTTTAAAGCAAGTAAAACCTCTACAAATGTG
GTATTGGCCCATCTCTATCGGTATCGTAGCATAACCCCTTGGGGCCTCTAAACGGGTCTTGAGGGGTTTT
TTGTGCCCCTCGGGCCGGATTGCTATCTACCGGCATTGGCGCAGAAAAAAATGCCTGATGCGACGCTGCG
CGTCTTATACTCCCACATATGCCAGATTCAGCAACGGATACGGCTTCCCCAACTTGCCCACTTCCATACG
TGTCCTCCTTACCAGAAATTTATCCTTAAGGTCGTCAGCTATCCTGCAGGCGATCTCTCGATTTCGATCA
AGACATTCCTTTAATGGTCTTTTCTGGACACCACTAGGGGTCAGAAGTAGTTCATCAAACTTTCTTCCCT
CCCTAATCTCATTGGTTACCTTGGGCTATCGAAACTTAATTAACCAGTCAAGTCAGCTACTTGGCGAGAT
CGACTTGTCTGGGTTTCGACTACGCTCAGAATTGCGTCAGTCAAGTTCGATCTGGTCCTTGCTATTGCAC
CCGTTCTCCGATTACGAGTTTCATTTAAATCATGTGAGCAAAAGGCCAGCAAAAGGCCAGGAACCGTAAA
AAGGCCGCGTTGCTGGCGTTTTTCCATAGGCTCCGCCCCCCTGACGAGCATCACAAAAATCGACGCTCAA
GTCAGAGGTGGCGAAACCCGACAGGACTATAAAGATACCAGGCGTTTCCCCCTGGAAGCTCCCTCGTGCG
CTCTCCTGTTCCGACCCTGCCGCTTACCGGATACCTGTCCGCCTTTCTCCCTTCGGGAAGCGTGGCGCTT
TCTCATAGCTCACGCTGTAGGTATCTCAGTTCGGTGTAGGTCGTTCGCTCCAAGCTGGGCTGTGTGCACG
AACCCCCCGTTCAGCCCGACCGCTGCGCCTTATCCGGTAACTATCGTCTTGAGTCCAACCCGGTAAGACA
CGACTTATCGCCACTGGCAGCAGCCACTGGTAACAGGATTAGCAGAGCGAGGTATGTAGGCGGTGCTACA
GAGTTCTTGAAGTGGTGGCCTAACTACGGCTACACTAGAAGAACAGTATTTGGTATCTGCGCTCTGCTGA
AGCCAGTTACCTTCGGAAAAAGAGTTGGTAGCTCTTGATCCGGCAAACAAACCACCGCTGGTAGCGGTGG
TTTTTTTGTTTGCAAGCAGCAGATTACGCGCAGAAAAAAAGGATCTCAAGAAGATCCTTTGATCTTTTCT
ACGGGGTCTGACGCTCAGTGGAACGAAAACTCACGTTAAGGGATTTTGGTCATGAGATTATCAAAAAGGA
TCTTCACCTAGATCCTTTTAAATTAAAAATGAAGTTTTAAATCAATCTAAAGTATATATGAGTAAACTTG
GTCTGACAGTTACCAATGCTTAATCAGTGAGGCACCTATCTCAGCGATCTGTCTATTTCGTTCATCCATA
GTTGCATTTAAATTTCCGAACTCTCCAAGGCCCTCGTCGGAAAATCTTCAAACCTTTCGTCCGATCCATC
TTGCAGGCTACCTCTCGAACGAACTATCGCAAGTCTCTTGGCCGGCCTTGCGCCTTGGCTATTGCTTGGC
AGCGCCTATCGCCAGGTATTACTCCAATCCCGAATATCCGAGATCGGGATCACCCGAGAGAAGTTCAACC
TACATCCTCAATCCCGATCTATCCGAGATCCGAGGAATATCGAAATCGGGGCGCGCCTGGCCTCCGCGCC
GGGTTTTGGCGCCTCCCGCGGGCGCCCCCCTCGTCACGGCGAGCGCTGCCACGTCAGACGAAGGGCGCAG
GAGCGTCCTGATCCTTCCGCCCGGACGCTCAGGACAGCGGCCCGCTGCTCATAAGACTCGGCCTTAGAAC
CCCAGTATCAGCAGAAGGACATTTTAGGACGGGACTTGGGTGACTCTAGGGCACTGGTTTTCTTTCCAGA
GAGCGGAACAGGCGAGGAAAAGTAGTCCCTTCTCGGCGATTCTGCGGAGGGATCTCCGTGGGGCGGTGAA
CGCCGATGATTATATAAGGACGCGCCGGGTGTGGCACAGCTAGTTCCGTCGCAGCCGGGATTTGGGTCGC
GGTTCTTGTTTGTGGATCGCTGTGATCGTCACTTGGTGAGTAGCGGGCTGCTGGGCTGGCCGGGGCTTTC
GTGGCCGCCGGGCCGCTCGGTGGGACGGAAGCGTGTGGAGAGACCGCCAAGGGCTGTAGTCTGGGTCCGC
GAGCAAGGTTGCCCTGAACTGGGGGTTGGGGGGAGCGCAGCAAAATGGCGGCTGTTCCCGAGTCTTGAAT
GGAAGACGCTTGTGAGGCGGGCTGTGAGGTCGTTGAAACAAGGTGGGGGGCATGGTGGGCGGCAAGAACC
CAAGGTCTTGAGCCCTTCGCTAATGCGGGAAAGCTCTTATTCGGGTGAGATGGGCTGGGCACCATCTGGG
GACCCTGACGTGAAGTTTGTCACTGACTGGAGAACTCGGTTTGTCGTCTGTTGCGGGGGCGGCAGTTATG
GCGGTGCCGTTGGGCAGTGCACCCGTACCTTTGGGAGCGCGCGCCCTCGTCGTGTCGTGACGTCACCCGT
TCTGTTGGCTTATAATGCAGGGTGGGGCCACCTGCCGGTAGGTGTGCGGTAGGCTTTTCTCCGTCGCAGG
ACGCAGGGTTCGGGCCTAGGGTAGGCTCTCCTGAATCGACAGGCGCCGGACCTCTGGTGAGGGGAGGGAT
AAGTGAGGCGTCAGTTTCTTTGGTCGGTTTTATGTACCTATCTTCTTAAGTAGCTGAAGCTCCGGTTTTG
AACTATGCGCTCGGGGTTGGCGAGTGTGTTTTGTGAAGTTTTTTAGGCACCTTTTGAAATGTAATCATTT
GGGTCAATATGTAATTTTCAGTGTTAGACTTGTAAATTGTCCGCTAAATTCTGGCCGTTTTTGGCTTTTT
TGTTAGACAACATGACCGAGTACAAGCCCACGGTGCGCCTCGCCACCCGCGACGACGTCCCCAGGGCCGT
ACGCACCCTCGCCGCCGCGTTCGCCGACTACCCCGCCACGCGCCACACCGTCGATCCGGACCGCCACATC
GAGCGGGTCACCGAGCTGCAAGAACTCTTCCTCACGCGCGTCGGGCTCGACATCGGCAAGGTGTGGGTCG
CGGACGACGGCGCCGCGGTGGCGGTCTGGACCACGCCGGAGAGCGTCGAAGCGGGGGCGGTGTTCGCCGA
GATCGGCCCGCGCATGGCCGAGTTGAGCGGTTCCCGGCTGGCCGCGCAGCAACAGATGGAGGGCCTCCTG
GCGCCGCACCGGCCCAAGGAGCCCGCGTGGTTCCTGGCCACCGTCGGCGTCTCGCCCGACCACCAGGGCA
AGGGTCTGGGCAGCGCCGTCGTGCTCCCCGGAGTGGAGGCCGCCGAGCGCGCCGGGGTGCCCGCCTTCCT
GGAGACCTCCGCGCCCCGCAACCTCCCCTTCTACGAGCGGCTCGGCTTCACCGTCACCGCCGACGTCGAG
GTGCCCGAAGGACCGCGCACCTGGTGCATGACCCGCAAGCCCGGTGCCTAGGCTAGTATGTAAGCCTAGT
CTTAGATAATAAAATCGCTATCCATCGAAGATGGATGTGTGTTGGTTTTTTGTGTGTGTAACGCTAGGCG
CGCCTGGTGTACCGAGAACGATCCTCTCAGTGCGAGTCTCGACGATCCATATCGTTGCTTGGCAGTCAGC
CAGTCGGAATCCAGCTTGGGACCCAGGAAGTCCAATCGTCAGATATTGTACTCAAGCCTGGTCACGGCAG
CGTACCGATCTGTTTAAACCTAGATATTGATAGTCTGATCGGTCAACGTATAATCGAGTCCTAGCTTTTG
CAAACATCTATCAAGAGACAGGATCAGCAGGAGGCTTTCGCATGAGTATTCAACATTTCCGTGTCGCCCT
TATTCCCTTTTTTGCGGCATTTTGCCTTCCTGTTTTTGCTCACCCAGAAACGCTGGTGAAAGTAAAAGAT
GCTGAAGATCAGTTGGGTGCGCGAGTGGGTTACATCGAACTGGATCTCAACAGCGGTAAGATCCTTGAGA
GTTTTCGCCCCGAAGAACGCTTTCCAATGATGAGCACTTTTAAAGTTCTGCTATGTGGCGCGGTATTATC
CCGTATTGACGCCGGGCAAGAGCAACTCGGTCGCCGCATACACTATTCTCAGAATGACTTGGTTGAGTAT
TCACCAGTCACAGAAAAGCATCTTACGGATGGCATGACAGTAAGAGAATTATGCAGTGCTGCCATAACCA
TGAGTGATAACACTGCGGCCAACTTACTTCTGACAACGATTGGAGGACCGAAGGAGCTAACCGCTTTTTT
GCACAACATGGGGGATCATGTAACTCGCCTTGATCGTTGGGAACCGGAGCTGAATGAAGCCATACCAAAC
GACGAGCGTGACACCACGATGCCTGTAGCAATGGCAACAACCTTGCGTAAACTATTAACTGGCGAACTAC
TTACTCTAGCTTCCCGGCAACAGTTGATAGACTGGATGGAGGCGGATAAAGTTGCAGGACCACTTCTGCG
CTCGGCCCTTCCGGCTGGCTGGTTTATTGCTGATAAATCTGGAGCCGGTGAGCGTGGGTCTCGCGGTATC
ATTGCAGCACTGGGGCCAGATGGTAAGCCCTCCCGTATCGTAGTTATCTACACGACGGGGAGTCAGGCAA
CTATGGATGAACGAAATAGACAGATCGCTGAGATAGGTGCCTCACTGATTAAGCATTGGTAACCGATTCT
AGGTGCATTGGCGCAGAAAAAAATGCCTGATGCGACGCTGCGCGTCTTATACTCCCACATATGCCAGATT
CAGCAACGGATACGGCTTCCCCAACTTGCCCACTTCCATACGTGTCCTCCTTACCAGAAATTTATCCTTA
AGATCCCGAATCGTTTAAACTCGACTCTGGCTCTATCGAATCTCCGTCGTTTCGAGCTTACGCGAACAGC
CGTGGCGCTCATTTGCTCGTCGGGCATCGAATCTCGTCAGCTATCGTCAGCTTACCTTTTTGGCAGCGAT
CGCGGCTCCCGACATCTTGGACCATTAGCTCCACAGGTATCTTCTTCCCTCTAGTGGTCATAACAGCAGC
TTCAGCTACCTCTCAATTCAAAAAACCCCTCAAGACCCGTTTAGAGGCCCCAAGGGGTTATGCTATCAAT
CGTTGCGTTACACACACAAAAAACCAACACACATCCATCTTCGATGGATAGCGATTTTATTATCTAACTG
CTGATCGAGTGTAGCCAGATCTAGTAATCAATTACGGGGTCATTAGTTCATAGCCCATATATGGAGTTCC
GCGTTACATAACTTACGGTAAATGGCCCGCCTGGCTGACCGCCCAACGACCCCCGCCCATTGACGTCAAT
AATGACGTATGTTCCCATAGTAACGCCAATAGGGACTTTCCATTGACGTCAATGGGTGGAGTATTTACGG
TAAACTGCCCACTTGGCAGTACATCAAGTGTATCATATGCCAAGTACGCCCCCTATTGACGTCAATGACG
GTAAATGGCCCGCCTGGCATTATGCCCAGTACATGACCTTATGGGACTTTCCTACTTGGCAGTACATCTA
CGTATTAGTCATCGCTATTACCATGCTGATGCGGTTTTGGCAGTACATCAATGGGCGTGGATAGCGGTTT
GACTCACGGGGATTTCCAAGTCTCCACCCCATTGACGTCAATGGGAGTTTGTTTTGGCACCAAAATCAAC
GGGACTTTCCAAAATGTCGTAACAACTCCGCCCCATTGACGCAAATGGGCGGTAGGCGTGTACGGTGGGA
GGTCTATATAAGCAGAGCTGGTTTAGTGAACCGTCAGATCAGATCTTTGTCGATCCTACCATCCACTCGA
CACACCCGCCAGCGGCCGC
